Addgene plasmid #146166: pAc5.1B-EGFP-DmUPF2-siRNAres-V5His6_E
Purpose: Insect Expression of DmUPF2-siRNAres
Depositing lab: Elisa Izaurralde. Depositing organization: Max Planck Institute for Developmental Biology.
Backbone
  Vector backbone: Unknown
  Vector type: Insect Expression
Growth in bacteria
  Bacterial resistance: Ampicillin, 100 μg/mL
  Growth temperature: 37°C
  Growth strain: DH5alpha
  Copy number: Low Copy
Gene/Insert
  Gene/Insert name: DmUPF2-siRNAres
  Species: D. melanogaster (fly)
  Mutation: 3 non silent mutations: L1022P, V1097L and N1213S and multiple silent mutations compared to the sequence given by NCBI: NM_132206.2
  Entrez Gene: Upf2 (a.k.a. Dmel_CG2253, CG2253, Dmel\CG2253, UPF2, smg-3, upf2)
  Cloning method: Unknown
Terms and licenses: Academic/Nonprofit Terms; Industry Terms: Not Available to Industry
Depositor comments: Plasmids from this collection were made available to the research community and donated after the lab closed. Please note that the sequence provided by the depositing laboratory may be theoretical/predicted or based on Sanger sequencing results. There may be discrepancies between sequencing results obtained by Addgene and the depositor sequence. If an Addgene verified sequence is not available, please contact before placing your order to request that our lab fully sequence the plasmid.
How to cite: pAc5.1B-EGFP-DmUPF2-siRNAres-V5His6_E was a gift from Elisa Izaurralde (Addgene plasmid # 146166 ; http://n2t.net/addgene:146166 ; RRID:Addgene_146166)
