[The description below was written by a language model from this plasmid's Addgene catalogue record and pLannotate feature annotations shown in this document.]
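Description:
pAc5.1B-EGFP-DmUPF2-siRNAres-V5His6_E is an insect expression plasmid of 9,770 nt for producing a fluorescently tagged, RNAi-resistant version of the Drosophila melanogaster nonsense-mediated mRNA decay factor UPF2 (Upf2, CG2253). The catalogue lists the backbone as unknown, although the name points to a pAc5.1B-type vector, and the annotated features fit that design. In bacteria it is maintained through a ColE1/pUC-type origin and selected with ampicillin via the AmpR β-lactamase gene and its bla promoter. The record lists it as low copy even though the origin is annotated as a high-copy type. Short fragments of a tetracycline resistance gene and of SV40 large T antigen are also detected; these appear to be backbone remnants rather than functional elements.

Expression is driven by the Drosophila actin 5C (Ac5) promoter, a strong constitutive promoter in fly cells, which spans the numbering origin of the sequence. It is followed directly by the EGFP coding sequence. The roughly 3.8 kb unannotated interval between EGFP and the V5 epitope tag presumably holds the UPF2 open reading frame, giving an N-terminal EGFP fusion. The His6 tag implied by the name was not annotated, and the record does not show whether the C-terminal V5/His6 tags are read in frame or preceded by a stop codon. An SV40 polyadenylation signal lies downstream of the cassette.

The insert carries multiple silent mutations relative to the NCBI reference, consistent with the "siRNAres" label, so the transcript should escape RNAi directed against endogenous Upf2. It also carries three non-silent changes: L1022P, V1097L and N1213S. Such a construct suits complementation experiments in cultured fly cells depleted of endogenous UPF2, though the record states only insect expression as its purpose.
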