Features (pLannotate 1.2.2; 9 found; start..end, strand, type, name):
   2155..2871    +  CDS            EGFP: EGFP is a basic (constitutively fluorescent) green fluorescent protein published in 1996, derived from Aequorea victoria. It is reported to be a rapidly-maturing weak dimer with moderate acid sensitivity.
   6646..6687    +  CDS            V5 tag: epitope tag from simian virus 5
   6787..6921    -  polyA_signal   SV40 poly(A) signal: SV40 polyadenylation signal
   6944..7028    -  CDS            large T antigen (fragment): large T antigen from SV40 (simian virus 40)
   7029..7476    +  CDS            TcR (fragment): tetracycline efflux protein; tet; confers resistance to tetracycline
   7522..8110    -  rep_origin     ori: high-copy-number ColE1/pMB1/pBR322/pUC origin of replication
   8281..9141    -  CDS            AmpR: β-lactamase; bla; confers resistance to ampicillin, carbenicillin, and related antibiotics
   9142..9246    -  promoter       AmpR promoter: bla
   9396..2135    +  promoter       Ac5 promoter (across the origin): Drosophila melanogaster actin 5C promoter
>Addgene plasmid #146166 | pAc5.1B-EGFP-DmUPF2-siRNAres-V5His6_E | addgene full sequence | sequence record 336056 | Addgene NGS Result
CCGGGGCCATTTTCAAAGACTCGTCGGCAAGATAAGATTGTGTCACTCGCTGTCTCTCTTCATTTGTCGA
AGAATGCTGAGGAATTTCGCGATGACGTCGGCGAGTATTTTGAAGAATGAGAATAATTTGTATTTATACG
AAAATCAGTTAGTGGAATTTTCTACAAAAACATGTTATCTATAGATAATTTTGTTGCAAAATATGTTGAC
TATGACAAAGATTGTATGTATATACCTTTAATGTATTCTCATTTTCTTATGTATTTATAATGGCAATGAT
GATACTGATGATATTTTAAGATGATGCCAGACCAAAAGGCTTGAATTTCTGCGTCTTTTGCCGAACGCAG
TGCATGTGCAATTGTTGTTTTTTGGAATATTCAATTTTCGGACTGTCCGCTTTGATTTCAGTTTCTTGGC
TTATTCAAAAAGCAAAGTAAAGCCAAAAAAGCGAGATGGCAATACCAAATGCGGCAAAACGGTAGTGGAA
GGAAAGGGGTGCGGGGCAGCGGAAGGAAGGGTGGGGCGGGGCGTGGCGGGGTCTGTGGCTGGGCGCGACG
TCACCGACGTTGGAGCCACTCCTTTGACCATGTGTGCGTGTGTGTATTATTCGTGTCTCGCCACTCGCCG
GTTGTTTTTTTCTTTTTATGCTGCGCTCTCTCTAGCGCCATCTCGCTTACGCATGCTCAACGCACCGCAT
GTTGCCGTTTCCTTTTATGCGTCATTTTGGCTCGAAATAGGCAATTATTTAAACAAAGATTAGTCAACGA
AAACGCTAAAATAAATAAGTCTACAATATGGTTACTTATTGCCATGTGTGTGCAGCCAACGATAGCAACA
AAAGCAACAACACAGGTGGCTTTCCCTCTTTCACTTTTTGTTTGCAAGCCGCGTGCGAGCAAGACGGCAC
GACCGGCAAACGCAATTACGCTGACAAAGAGCAGACGAAGTTTTGGCGAAAAACATCAAGGCGCCTGATA
CGAATGCATTTGCAATAACAATTGCGATATTTAATATTGTTTATGAAGCTGTTTGACTTCAAAACACACA
AAAAAAAAAATAAAACAAATTATTTGAAAGAGAATTAGGAATCGGACGCTTATCGTTAGGGTAACAACAA
GAAATGCTTACTGAGTCACAGCCTCTGGAAAACTGCCGCAAGCCAGAGAGAGAGAGAAAAAGAGGGAGAG
CAGCTTAGACCGCATGTGCTTGTGTGTGAGGCGTCTCTCTCTTCGTCTCTGTTGCGCAAACGCATAGACT
GCACTGAAAAAATCGATTACCTATTTTTTATGAATGAATATTTGCACTATTACTATTCAAAACTATTAAG
ATAGCAATCACATTCAATAGCCAAATACTATACCACCTGAGCGATGCAACGAAATGATCAATTTGAGCAA
AAATGCTGCATATTTAGGACGGCATCATTATAGAAATGCTTCTTGCTGTGTACTTTTCTCTCGTCTGGCA
GCTGTTTCGCCGTTATTGTTAAAACCGGCTTAAGTTAGGTGTGTTTTCTACGACTAGTGAATGCCCTACT
AGAAGATGTGTGTTGCACAAAATGTCCCTGGAATAACCAATTTGAAGTGCAGATAGCAGTAAACGTAAGC
TAATATGAATATTATTTAACTGTAATGTTTTAATATCGCTGGACATTACTAATAAACCCACTATAAACAC
ATGTACATATGTATGTTTTGGCATACAATGAGTAGTTGGGGAAAAAATGTGTAAAAGCACCGTGACCATC
ACAGCATAAAGATAACCAGCTGAAGTATCGAATATGAGTAACCCCCAAATTGAATCACATGCCGCAACTG
ATAGGACCCATGGAAGTACACTCTTCATGGCGATATACAAGACACACACAAGCACGAACACCCAGTTGCG
GAGGAAATTCTCCGTAAATGAAAACCCAATCGGCGAACAATTCATACCCATATATGGTAAAAGTTTTGAA
CGCGACTTGAGAGCGGAGAGCATTGCGGCTGATAAGGTTTTAGCGCTAAGCGGGCTTTATAAAACGGGCT
GCGGGACCAGTTTTCATATCACTACCGTTTGAGTTCTTGTGCTGTGTGGATACTCCTCCCGACACAAAGC
CGCTCCATCAGCCAGCAGTCGTCTAATCCAGAGACCCCGGATCGGGGTACCATCATGGTGAGCAAGGGCG
AGGAGCTGTTCACCGGGGTGGTGCCCATCCTGGTCGAGCTGGACGGCGACGTAAACGGCCACAAGTTCAG
CGTGTCCGGCGAGGGCGAGGGCGATGCCACCTACGGCAAGCTGACCCTGAAGTTCATCTGCACCACCGGC
AAGCTGCCCGTGCCCTGGCCCACCCTCGTGACCACCCTGACCTACGGCGTGCAGTGCTTCAGCCGCTACC
CCGACCACATGAAGCAGCACGACTTCTTCAAGTCCGCCATGCCCGAAGGCTACGTCCAGGAGCGCACCAT
CTTCTTCAAGGACGACGGCAACTACAAGACCCGCGCCGAGGTGAAGTTCGAGGGCGACACCCTGGTGAAC
CGCATCGAGCTGAAGGGCATCGACTTCAAGGAGGACGGCAACATCCTGGGGCACAAGCTGGAGTACAACT
ACAACAGCCACAACGTCTATATCATGGCCGACAAGCAGAAGAACGGCATCAAGGTGAACTTCAAGATCCG
CCACAACATCGAGGACGGCAGCGTGCAGCTCGCCGACCACTACCAGCAGAACACCCCCATCGGCGACGGC
CCCGTGCTGCTGCCCGACAACCACTACCTGAGCACCCAGTCCGCCCTGAGCAAAGACCCCAACGAGAAGC
GCGATCACATGGTCCTGCTGGAGTTCGTGACCGCCGCCGGGATCACTCTCGGCATGGACGAGCTGTACAA
GCCAAGCTTGAATTCTATGCTAGCCAACGATTCTGCAACGACTGACAGCGAGGTGTCCACACCGCCGTCG
TCGAGGAAAGATTTGGCAGATGGTGTTGCCGAGGGTGACAACGACAACGACATCGATACCGGCGACACGG
ACGCAAATGCAGATGAAGATGTGGATGCGGCTGCTGCCATTGCCCTGGAGGCCGAGGAGCGCGAGGAGCT
GCAACAGTTCATAAGCGAGCTGCGGGAAAAAATTGAAAGTAAGCGACAGCTGCGCCTGCAAAACTCCACA
ATCGAGCTGCCCGGTGAGGAGTACTTCGCCAAACTGGACTCCAATCTCAAAAAGAACACGGCATTCGTCA
AGAAACTGAAACTATTCACGGCCACACAGCTGGACGGACTATTGCGTGAGATATCCGCTCTAAACCTGAG
CAAATACATCTCGGAAATATGCGCCGCGCTGGTCGAGGCCAAACTGAAAATGACTGATGTGCCGGCGGTG
GTGACGCTGGCCTCTCGGCTGCACTGCACATATGCCGACTTCGATGTCCATTTTCTGGAGGCCTGGCAAA
AGGCACTGAACATCAAGGCCACCGAGAAGATTGGCAATCCGAGCAAACTGCGCGTTGATCTTCGCCTGTT
TGCGGAACTAGTCAGCTCTGGTGTGATCCAAATGAAGCCCGGATTGGCCCAACTGGGTGTTGTTCTGGTG
CATTTGATTGCCCTGGACAAGGATGACCACAGCAACTTCTCGATCATCCTCTCATTCTGCCGGCACTGCG
GCGAGGAGTACGCCGGCCTAGTGCCGCAAAAGATGCAACAGTTGGCCACCAAATACGGGGTGGAGGTGCC
GAAATCCGACTTCCTGACTGCCGACAAGCAGCTCAATCTGCGCACCATGCTTAAGGGTTACTTCAAGGCC
CTGTGCAAGCATGTCCTGGCCGAGCAGGCCGAACTGATGAACATGACCAAGAACATTCGGCGCACCATGG
AGTGCAAGGGTGAGATATCCACGGAGAAGCGCGAGAAGTGTGAACTGATGCAGGCCGGATTCGATAAGCT
GCTGGCCTCCGCTCAATCGCTGTCGGAACTGCTGGGTGAACCACTGCCCGAGCTGGCCAAGGAGTCTGAG
GGCTGTAATCCGGGCACAGTCATCGACAACATGCTGGACAGTGCCTCCTTTGGTGTGCTGGATCCGTGGG
GCGACGAGGAGACCCGAGCCTTCTACACGGATTTGCCCGATTTGAGACAGTTTCTGCCAAACTTTTCGGC
ACCCAAAGTCGATTTGGAAACGTTAGAGGAGCCCAGTGAACTAACCGAAGAAGCGATCGATGCCAATCTA
GATGCCGAAATGGATCTAGATGATCCACCGTCCACCACTTCGGATACGACTCCGGAGAATCCAATCGAAG
AGCAGCCAACGACGCCAGTTGCCGCTGCGGAGGATCTCAAGCCGCAGAAGATGGGTAACGCTCTGATGGA
ACTGGGTCGCCAGCAGCAGCAGCAAAGTCAGCTCAACCAGAATCCGATCCAGATCCAAAACCAGATGCGT
CAGCAGTTCGATGGCTTCCTGGTCAACCTATTCAACTGTGTGAACAAGGAGCTGATCGATTCGGCGGCCA
TCGAGTTCCTGCTTAACTTCAATACCAAGCATCAACGCAAGAAGCTGACGCGTACGATATTCTCGGTGCA
GCGTACGCGTCTGGATATCCTGCCCTATCTCTCCCGCTTCGTGGCCATTGTGCATATGTGCAATACCGAT
GTGGCCACCGATTTGGCCGAACTGCTGCGCAAGGAGTTCAAGTGGCACATTCACAAGAAGAACCAGCTGA
ATATCGAGACGAAGCTTAAGATTGTGCGATTCATTGGTGAACTGGTTAAGTTTGGTTTGTTTAAAAAGTT
CGATGCCTTAGGATGTCTGAAGATGCTGCTAAGGGACTTTCAGCATCATCAAATCGAGATGGCCTGTGCC
TTTGTGGAAGTCACCGGCGTCTATCTGTACAATTGCCGGGATGCCCGTCTGCTGATGAATGTGTTCCTGG
ACCAAATGCTGCGCTTGAAAACAGCCACGGCAATGGACTCGCGACATGCGGCGCAGATTGAGAGCGTGTA
CTATTTGGTAAAGCCGCCGGAATCGTCCAAGCGAGAGCCCATGGTTCGGCCGGCAATGCATGAGTACATC
CGTTACTTGATCTTCGAGGAGCTTTGCAAACAGAACGTTGATCGTTGTATCAAAATGCTGCGCCGCATCG
ATTGGCAGGATCCGGAGACAAATTGTTATGCCATTAAGTGCCTCAGCAAGGCGTATCTGCTGCGCTTCCA
GCTCATTCGCTGCCTGGCCGATCTCGTATCCGGACTGAGCTCCTATCAGCCACGAGCGGTTACCATCGTG
ATCGATAATGTGTTTGAGGATATACGCGCTGGCCTCGAGATTCATTCGCCACGCATGGCACAGCGGCGCA
TCGCGATGGCCAAGTATCTGGGCGAGATGTACAACTACAAGCTGGTGGAGTCCACGAACATTCTTAATAC
GCTGTACTCCATCATCTCGCTGGGCGTATCGAATGACCAAAATGTCGTCTCGCCACTGGATCCGCCCGAT
AGCCTGTTCCGACTGAAGCTTGCCTGTATGCTACTGGACACGTGTGCACCCTACTTCACCAGCCAGGCCA
CGCGAAAAAAACTGGACTACTTTCTGGTCTTCTTCCAACACTACTATTGGTTCAAGAAATCCCATCCCGT
GTTCAGCAAAACGGAGAACACCTCCGATTTGTTCCCCATCCTAATGGATCACACCTATCGCGACTGTCTA
CTCAATGTGCGGCCCAAGCTGAAGATTTACAAGAGTCTAGAGCAGGCCAAGGCGGCGATTGATCATCTGC
AGGAGAAGCTCTATCCGCAGCTAAAGACTACCAATAATGCTCAGGATCCGTCGCTGGGCACAATCAGTGA
AATAAGCGAGATAGACGAGGGCGGCACTGATGAGGATTCTGGGTCATCGAATGATCAGCGAGAGCGCCAA
GTGTCGGGCCAAGAGCAGGACCAGAGCAACGACTGGACAGAGAACGAGGCGGAGCCACCGCTGCCGCCGC
CCCCGCCGCCAGAAAAGTCCAAGGAGGACCTGGAGTTCGAGCAATTGTACGAAAAAATGACCACAGACTC
GTACCAAGAACGGCTTAAGGAGCCGATAAAGGCTACGGCCAAGGATATACCTGTGCCGATGATGGCGCGC
CTGCAAAAAAAATCGTACGATCAGATAACAGGTGCTCAGACCATCGGCCCTGGGATCAACAATATGTCAC
AGATCTCAAAGTCGCTTCCCAATCAGGACGGAACGCCTGGCTCTCCAGGTGCAGATTCACCAGATGGCAA
CGGCAAATCCGGCGGCGGTGTAGGTGGTAGCGATGTTGGTGCTGCTGGTGCTGCTGGTGCTTCTGGTGCT
ACATCTGTACCCTTTGTGCTAATGGTGCGCGGCCACAAGGGCGGAAAGCAGCAATTTAAGTCATTTGTGG
CACCATCCGACTCGCACTTGGCCACCAACCTAAAGCGGCAGGAGCAGATGATACGCGAGGAGAAGGAGAA
GGTCAAGCGCCTTACGCTTAACATAACTGAGCGCATCGAGGAGGAGGACTACCAGGAGTCGTTGATGCCG
CCGCAGCATCGAAGCTTCACCCAGAGCTACTACCAGAAGCCCAATAAGCACAAGTTCAAGCACCAAAAGG
GTGCGCCCGATGCGGACCTCATATTTCACGGCGGCCGCTCGAGTCTAGAGGGCCCGCGGTTCGAAGGTAA
GCCTATCCCTAACCCTCTCCTCGGTCTCGATTCTACGCGTACCGGTCATCATCACCATCACCATTGAGTT
TAAACCCGCTGATCAGCCTCGACTGTGCCTTCTAAGGCCTGAGCTCGCTGATCAGCCTCGATCGAGGATC
CAGACATGATAAGATACATTGATGAGTTTGGACAAACCACAACTAGAATGCAGTGAAAAAAATGCTTTAT
TTGTGAAATTTGTGATGCTATTGCTTTATTTGTAACCATTATAAGCTGCAATAAACAAGTTAACAACAAC
AATTGCATTCATTTTATGTTTCAGGTTCAGGGGGAGGTGTGGGAGGTTTTTTAAAGCAAGTAAAACCTCT
ACAAATGTGGTATGGCTGATTATGATCAGTCGACCGATGCCCTTGAGAGCCTTCAACCCAGTCAGCTCCT
TCCGGTGGGCGCGGGGCATGACTATCGTCGCCGCACTTATGACTGTCTTCTTTATCATGCAACTCGTAGG
ACAGGTGCCGGCAGCGCTCTGGGTCATTTTCGGCGAGGACCGCTTTCGCTGGAGCGCGACGATGATCGGC
CTGTCGCTTGCGGTATTCGGAATCTTGCACGCCCTCGCTCAAGCCTTCGTCACTGGTCCCGCCACCAAAC
GTTTCGGCGAGAAGCAGGCCATTATCGCCGGCATGGCGGCCGACGCGCTGGGCTACGTCTTGCTGGCGTT
CGCGACGCGAGGCTGGATGGCCTTCCCCATTATGATTCTTCTCGCTTCCGGCGGCATCGGGATGCCCGCG
TTGCAGGCCATGCTGTCCAGGCAGGTAGATGACGACCATCAGGGACAGCTTCAAGGCCAGCAAAAGGCCA
GGAACCGTAAAAAGGCCGCGTTGCTGGCGTTTTTCCATAGGCTCCGCCCCCCTGACGAGCATCACAAAAA
TCGACGCTCAAGTCAGAGGTGGCGAAACCCGACAGGACTATAAAGATACCAGGCGTTTCCCCCTGGAAGC
TCCCTCGTGCGCTCTCCTGTTCCGACCCTGCCGCTTACCGGATACCTGTCCGCCTTTCTCCCTTCGGGAA
GCGTGGCGCTTTCTCATAGCTCACGCTGTAGGTATCTCAGTTCGGTGTAGGTCGTTCGCTCCAAGCTGGG
CTGTGTGCACGAACCCCCCGTTCAGCCCGACCGCTGCGCCTTATCCGGTAACTATCGTCTTGAGTCCAAC
CCGGTAAGACACGACTTATCGCCACTGGCAGCAGCCACTGGTAACAGGATTAGCAGAGCGAGGTATGTAG
GCGGTGCTACAGAGTTCTTGAAGTGGTGGCCTAACTACGGCTACACTAGAAGGACAGTATTTGGTATCTG
CGCTCTGCTGAAGCCAGTTACCTTCGGAAAAAGAGTTGGTAGCTCTTGATCCGGCAAACAAACCACCGCT
GGTAGCGGTGGTTTTTTTGTTTGCAAGCAGCAGATTACGCGCAGAAAAAAAGGATCTCAAGAAGATCCTT
TGATCTTTTCTACGGGGTCTGACGCTCAGTGGAACGAAAACTCACGTTAAGGGATTTTGGTCATGAGATT
ATCAAAAAGGATCTTCACCTAGATCCTTTTAAATTAAAAATGAAGTTTTAAATCAATCTAAAGTATATAT
GAGTAAACTTGGTCTGACAGTTACCAATGCTTAATCAGTGAGGCACCTATCTCAGCGATCTGTCTATTTC
GTTCATCCATAGTTGCCTGACTCCCCGTCGTGTAGATAACTACGATACGGGAGGGCTTACCATCTGGCCC
CAGTGCTGCAATGATACCGCGAGACCCACGCTCACCGGCTCCAGATTTATCAGCAATAAACCAGCCAGCC
GGAAGGGCCGAGCGCAGAAGTGGTCCTGCAACTTTATCCGCCTCCATCCAGTCTATTAATTGTTGCCGGG
AAGCTAGAGTAAGTAGTTCGCCAGTTAATAGTTTGCGCAACGTTGTTGCCATTGCTGCAGGCATCGTGGT
GTCACGCTCGTCGTTTGGTATGGCTTCATTCAGCTCCGGTTCCCAACGATCAAGGCGAGTTACATGATCC
CCCATGTTGTGCAAAAAAGCGGTTAGCTCCTTCGGTCCTCCGATCGTTGTCAGAAGTAAGTTGGCCGCAG
TGTTATCACTCATGGTTATGGCAGCACTGCATAATTCTCTTACTGTCATGCCATCCGTAAGATGCTTTTC
TGTGACTGGTGAGTACTCAACCAAGTCATTCTGAGAATAGTGTATGCGGCGACCGAGTTGCTCTTGCCCG
GCGTCAACACGGGATAATACCGCGCCACATAGCAGAACTTTAAAAGTGCTCATCATTGGAAAACGTTCTT
CGGGGCGAAAACTCTCAAGGATCTTACCGCTGTTGAGATCCAGTTCGATGTAACCCACTCGTGCACCCAA
CTGATCTTCAGCATCTTTTACTTTCACCAGCGTTTCTGGGTGAGCAAAAACAGGAAGGCAAAATGCCGCA
AAAAAGGGAATAAGGGCGACACGGAAATGTTGAATACTCATACTCTTCCTTTTTCAATATTATTGAAGCA
TTTATCAGGGTTATTGTCTCATGAGCGGATACATATTTGAATGTATTTAGAAAAATAAACAAATAGGGGT
TCCGCGCACATTTCCCCGAAAAGTGCCACCTGACGTCTAAGAAACCATTATTATCATGACATTAACCTAT
AAAAATAGGCGTATCACGAGGCCCTTTCGTCTTCAAGAATTAATTCTATATTCTAAAAACACAAATGATA
CTTCTAAAAAAAAATCATGAATGGCATCAACTCTGAATCAAATCTTTGCAGATGCACCTACTTCTCATTT
CCACTGTCACATCATTTTTCCAGATCTCGCTGCCTGTTATGTGGCCCACAAACCAAGACACGTTTTATGG
CCATTAAAGCTGGCTGATCGTCGCCAAACACCAAATACATAATGAATATGTACACATTCGAGAAAGAAGC
GATCAAAGAAGCGTCTTCGGGCGGAGTAGGAGAATGCGGAGGAGAAGGAGAACGAGCTGATCTAGTATCT
CTCCACAATCCAATGCCAACTGACCAACTGGCCATATTCGGAGCAATTTGAAGCCAATTTCCATCGCCTG
GCGATCGCTCCATTCTTGGCTATATGTTTTTCACCGTTAC
